Addgene plasmid #64845: pLVX-Tight-Puro_Myt1
Purpose: A lentiviral vector for the expression of mouse Myt1 under doxycyline control
Depositing lab: Paul Tesar. Depositing organization: Case Western Reserve University. Publication: Transcription factor-mediated reprogramming of fibroblasts to expandable, myelinogenic oligodendrocyte progenitor cells. Najm FJ, Lager AM, Zaremba A, Wyatt K, Caprariello AV, Factor DC, Karl RT, Maeda T, Miller RH, Tesar PJ. Nat Biotechnol. 2013 May;31(5):426-33. doi: 10.1038/nbt.2561. Epub 2013 Apr 14. PubMed 23584611.
Backbone
  Vector backbone: pLVX-Tight-Puro
  Backbone manufacturer: Clontech
  Backbone size w/o insert (bp): 7791
  Total vector size (bp): 11154
  Vector type: Mammalian Expression, Bacterial Expression, Lentiviral
  Selectable markers: Puromycin
Growth in bacteria
  Bacterial resistance: Ampicillin, 100 μg/mL
  Growth temperature: 37°C
  Growth strain: NEB Stable
  Copy number: High Copy
Gene/Insert
  Gene/Insert name: Myt1
  Species: M. musculus (mouse)
  Insert size (bp): 3384
  Entrez Gene: Myt1 (a.k.a. Nzf2, Nzf2a, Nzf2b, Nztf2)
Terms and licenses: Academic/Nonprofit Terms; Industry Terms: Not Available to Industry
How to cite: pLVX-Tight-Puro_Myt1 was a gift from Paul Tesar (Addgene plasmid # 64845 ; http://n2t.net/addgene:64845 ; RRID:Addgene_64845)
