[The description below was written by a language model from this plasmid's Addgene catalogue record and pLannotate feature annotations shown in this document.]
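Description:
pLVX-Tight-Puro_Myt1 is an HIV-1-based lentiviral transfer plasmid built on the commercial pLVX-Tight-Puro backbone, carrying the mouse Myt1 coding sequence (about 3.4 kb in an 11.2 kb plasmid) for doxycycline-regulated expression in mammalian cells. In bacteria it is maintained through a high-copy ColE1/pUC-type origin and selected with ampicillin via the β-lactamase gene. Remnants of a lac promoter/operator region and an SV40 polyadenylation signal also lie in the plasmid backbone outside the viral unit.

The region that is packaged is bounded by two HIV-1 LTR sequences, both annotated by the software as truncated LTRs, with adjoining nef-derived fragments that reflect overlapping U3 sequence rather than any functional Nef. Within it are the Ψ packaging signal with a gag fragment, the Rev response element for Rev-dependent export of the genomic RNA, and the cPPT/CTS element that aids nuclear import of the reverse-transcribed genome. Myt1 sits directly downstream of the PTight promoter, seven tet operators fused to a minimal CMV promoter, which is essentially silent unless a Tet transactivator is present. No transactivator is encoded here, so it must be provided separately for doxycycline to control expression. A mouse PGK promoter independently drives puromycin N-acetyltransferase to select stably transduced cells, and a WPRE downstream enhances transcript stability and expression.

Myt1 encodes a zinc-finger transcription factor implicated in neuronal and oligodendrocyte lineage development. The associated publication concerns transcription factor-mediated reprogramming of fibroblasts into oligodendrocyte progenitor cells, consistent with use of this vector for inducible Myt1 delivery in such experiments.
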