Features (pLannotate 1.2.2; 23 found; start..end, strand, type, name):
    377..634     +  LTR            5' LTR (truncated): truncated 5' long terminal repeat (LTR) from HIV-1
    681..806     +  misc_feature   HIV-1 Ψ: packaging signal of human immunodeficiency virus type 1
    790..1128    +  CDS            HIV-1 gag (fragment): gag protein from human immunodeficiency virus 1; gag
   1303..1536    +  misc_feature   RRE: The Rev response element (RRE) of HIV-1 allows for Rev-dependent mRNA export from the nucleus to the cytoplasm.
   1913..2013    +  CDS            Rev (fragment): human immunodeficiency virus 1 (HIV-1) Rev protein; rev; enhances nuclear export of unspliced and incompletely spliced viral mRNAs
   2028..2144    +  misc_feature   cPPT/CTS: central polypurine tract and central termination sequence of HIV-1
   2206..2520    +  promoter       tight TRE promoter: Tet-responsive promoter PTight, consisting of seven tet operator sequences followed by the minimal CMV promoter
   2545..5925    +  CDS            Myt1: MYT1_MOUSE - Also known as Kiaa0835, Nzf2. Experimental evidence at protein level: Swiss-Prot protein existence level 1. Binds to the promoter region of genes encoding proteolipid proteins of the central nervous system. May play a role in the development of neurons and oligodendroglia in the CNS. May regulate a critical transition point in oligodendrocyte lineage development by modulating oligodendrocyte progenitor proliferation relative to terminal differentiation and up-regulation of myelin gene transcription (By similarity). From Mus musculus (Mouse).
   5939..6438    +  promoter       PGK promoter: mouse phosphoglycerate kinase 1 promoter
   6459..7058    +  CDS            PuroR: puromycin N-acetyltransferase; pac from Streptomyces alboniger; confers resistance to puromycin
   7076..7664    +  misc_feature   WPRE: woodchuck hepatitis virus posttranscriptional regulatory element
   7681..7785    +  CDS            nef (fragment): NEF_HV1Z2 - Experimental evidence at protein level: Swiss-Prot protein existence level 1. Extracellular Nef protein targets CD4(+) T-lymphocytes for apoptosis by interacting with CXCR4 surface receptors. From Human immunodeficiency virus type 1 group M subtype D (isolate Z2/CDC-Z34) (HIV-1).
   7784..8200    +  CDS            nef (fragment): NEF_HV1BR - Experimental evidence at protein level: Swiss-Prot protein existence level 1. Extracellular Nef protein targets CD4(+) T-lymphocytes for apoptosis by interacting with CXCR4 surface receptors (PubMed:14990729). From Human immunodeficiency virus type 1 group M subtype B (isolate BRU/LAI) (HIV-1).
   8248..8505    +  LTR            5' LTR (truncated): truncated 5' long terminal repeat (LTR) from HIV-1
   8656..8678    -  protein_bind   lac operator (fragment): The lac repressor binds to the lac operator to inhibit transcription in E. coli. This inhibition can be relieved by adding lactose or isopropyl-β-D-thiogalactopyranoside (IPTG). lac repressor encoded by lacI
   8682..8712    -  promoter       lac promoter: promoter for the E. coli lac operon
   8727..8748    -  protein_bind   CAP binding site: CAP binding activates transcription in the presence of cAMP. E. coli catabolite activator protein
   8761..8853    -  CDS            lacI (fragment): lac repressor; lacI; The lac repressor binds to the lac operator to inhibit transcription in E. coli. This inhibition can be relieved by adding lactose or isopropyl-β-D-thiogalactopyranoside (IPTG).
   9036..9621    -  rep_origin     ori: high-copy-number ColE1/pMB1/pBR322/pUC origin of replication
   9792..10652   -  CDS            AmpR: β-lactamase; bla; confers resistance to ampicillin, carbenicillin, and related antibiotics
  10653..10757   -  promoter       AmpR promoter: bla
  10805..10939   +  polyA_signal   SV40 poly(A) signal: SV40 polyadenylation signal
  11154..329     +  CDS            nef (fragment) (across the origin): NEF_HV1BR - Experimental evidence at protein level: Swiss-Prot protein existence level 1. Extracellular Nef protein targets CD4(+) T-lymphocytes for apoptosis by interacting with CXCR4 surface receptors (PubMed:14990729). From Human immunodeficiency virus type 1 group M subtype B (isolate BRU/LAI) (HIV-1).
>Addgene plasmid #64845 | pLVX-Tight-Puro_Myt1 | depositor full sequence | sequence record 109342 | pLVX-Tight-Puro_Myt1 sequence 11154 bps
TGGAAGGGCTAATTCACTCCCAAAGAAGACAAGATATCCTTGATCTGTGGATCTACCACACACAAGGCTA
CTTCCCTGATTAGCAGAACTACACACCAGGGCCAGGGGTCAGATATCCACTGACCTTTGGATGGTGCTAC
AAGCTAGTACCAGTTGAGCCAGATAAGGTAGAAGAGGCCAATAAAGGAGAGAACACCAGCTTGTTACACC
CTGTGAGCCTGCATGGGATGGATGACCCGGAGAGAGAAGTGTTAGAGTGGAGGTTTGACAGCCGCCTAGC
ATTTCATCACGTGGCCCGAGAGCTGCATCCGGAGTACTTCAAGAACTGCTGATATCGAGCTTGCTACAAG
GGACTTTCCGCTGGGGACTTTCCAGGGAGGCGTGGCCTGGGCGGGACTGGGGAGTGGCGAGCCCTCAGAT
CCTGCATATAAGCAGCTGCTTTTTGCCTGTACTGGGTCTCTCTGGTTAGACCAGATCTGAGCCTGGGAGC
TCTCTGGCTAACTAGGGAACCCACTGCTTAAGCCTCAATAAAGCTTGCCTTGAGTGCTTCAAGTAGTGTG
TGCCCGTCTGTTGTGTGACTCTGGTAACTAGAGATCCCTCAGACCCTTTTAGTCAGTGTGGAAAATCTCT
AGCAGTGGCGCCCGAACAGGGACTTGAAAGCGAAAGGGAAACCAGAGGAGCTCTCTCGACGCAGGACTCG
GCTTGCTGAAGCGCGCACGGCAAGAGGCGAGGGGCGGCGACTGGTGAGTACGCCAAAAATTTTGACTAGC
GGAGGCTAGAAGGAGAGAGATGGGTGCGAGAGCGTCAGTATTAAGCGGGGGAGAATTAGATCGCGATGGG
AAAAAATTCGGTTAAGGCCAGGGGGAAAGAAAAAATATAAATTAAAACATATAGTATGGGCAAGCAGGGA
GCTAGAACGATTCGCAGTTAATCCTGGCCTGTTAGAAACATCAGAAGGCTGTAGACAAATACTGGGACAG
CTACAACCATCCCTTCAGACAGGATCAGAAGAACTTAGATCATTATATAATACAGTAGCAACCCTCTATT
GTGTGCATCAAAGGATAGAGATAAAAGACACCAAGGAAGCTTTAGACAAGATAGAGGAAGAGCAAAACAA
AAGTAAGACCACCGCACAGCAAGCGGCCGGCCGCTGATCTTCAGACCTGGAGGAGGAGATATGAGGGACA
ATTGGAGAAGTGAATTATATAAATATAAAGTAGTAAAAATTGAACCATTAGGAGTAGCACCCACCAAGGC
AAAGAGAAGAGTGGTGCAGAGAGAAAAAAGAGCAGTGGGAATAGGAGCTTTGTTCCTTGGGTTCTTGGGA
GCAGCAGGAAGCACTATGGGCGCAGCGTCAATGACGCTGACGGTACAGGCCAGACAATTATTGTCTGGTA
TAGTGCAGCAGCAGAACAATTTGCTGAGGGCTATTGAGGCGCAACAGCATCTGTTGCAACTCACAGTCTG
GGGCATCAAGCAGCTCCAGGCAAGAATCCTGGCTGTGGAAAGATACCTAAAGGATCAACAGCTCCTGGGG
ATTTGGGGTTGCTCTGGAAAACTCATTTGCACCACTGCTGTGCCTTGGAATGCTAGTTGGAGTAATAAAT
CTCTGGAACAGATTTGGAATCACACGACCTGGATGGAGTGGGACAGAGAAATTAACAATTACACAAGCTT
AATACACTCCTTAATTGAAGAATCGCAAAACCAGCAAGAAAAGAATGAACAAGAATTATTGGAATTAGAT
AAATGGGCAAGTTTGTGGAATTGGTTTAACATAACAAATTGGCTGTGGTATATAAAATTATTCATAATGA
TAGTAGGAGGCTTGGTAGGTTTAAGAATAGTTTTTGCTGTACTTTCTATAGTGAATAGAGTTAGGCAGGG
ATATTCACCATTATCGTTTCAGACCCACCTCCCAACCCCGAGGGGACCCGACAGGCCCGAAGGAATAGAA
GAAGAAGGTGGAGAGAGAGACAGAGACAGATCCATTCGATTAGTGAACGGATCTCGACGGTATCGCCTTT
AAAAGAAAAGGGGGGATTGGGGGGTACAGTGCAGGGGAAAGAATAGTAGACATAATAGCAACAGACATAC
AAACTAAAGAACTACAAAAACAAATTACAAAAATTCAAAATTTTCGGGTTTATTACAGGGACAGCAGAGA
TCCAGTTTATCGATGAGGCCCTTTCGTCTTCACTCGAGTTTACTCCCTATCAGTGATAGAGAACGTATGT
CGAGTTTACTCCCTATCAGTGATAGAGAACGATGTCGAGTTTACTCCCTATCAGTGATAGAGAACGTATG
TCGAGTTTACTCCCTATCAGTGATAGAGAACGTATGTCGAGTTTACTCCCTATCAGTGATAGAGAACGTA
TGTCGAGTTTATCCCTATCAGTGATAGAGAACGTATGTCGAGTTTACTCCCTATCAGTGATAGAGAACGT
ATGTCGAGGTAGGCGTGTACGGTGGGAGGCCTATATAAGCAGAGCTCGTTTAGTGAACCGTCAGATCGCC
TGGAGAAGGATCCGCGGCCGCACCATGAGCTCAGAAAGTGATGACAAGCGAGCCCGCACACGGTCCAAGA
CCCTCCGAGGACCCCCAGAGACCACAGGTGCAGACCTCAGTTGTCCTACCCCAGGATGTACTGGTTCAGG
ACATGTGCGGGGCAAGTACTCCAGACATCGAAGCTTACAGAGTTGCCCTCTGGCCAAGAAGAGAAAACTG
GAGGATGCTGAGACTGAGCACCTGGTATCCAAGAGGAAGTCACACCCTCTGAGGCTGGCTCTGGATGAGG
GTTACCGCATGGACAGTGATGGCAGTGAGGATGCTGAAGTGAAGGACGTCTCTGTTTCAGATGAATCAGA
AGGACCCCTGGAGGAGGCTGAGGCTGAGATGTCAGGACAGGAGGAGATTCATCACCCACAGACAGCTGAA
GGAAAAAGCCTCATCAAGCCCCATTTTGACTCCAACCCCACAAGCAGCCCTTCTGGCTTCTCCAAGAGCA
GCTACAGTAGCTACCAGGGGATCATTGCAACTTCCCTCCTAAATCTGGGCCAAATTGCTGAAGAGGCCCT
TGTGAAGGAGGATTCCGTCTCAGTAGCTAAGTTGAGCCCCACTGTTGTTCATCAGCTTCAGGATGAGGCT
GCAATGGGGGTCAACAGTGACGAGGGTGAAAAGGACCTCTTTATACAGCCAGAAGATGTGGAGGAGGTCA
TTGAAGTCACAAGTGAACGTTCCCAGGAGCCATGCCCCCAGTCTCTGAAGGATATGGTTAGTGAAGAGTC
AAGTAAGCAGAAAGGAGTCCTAGGTCATGAGGAGGAGGGAGAGGAGGAGGAAGAAGATGAAGAAGAAGAG
GATGAGGAGGAGGAGGAGGAGGGAGAGGAAGGAGAAGAAGAAGAGGAGGAGGAGGAGGAAGAAGAGGAGG
AGGAAGATGAAGAGGAAGAGGAGGAGGAGGAGGAAGCAGCTCCAAATGTTATCTTTGGGGAAGACACCTC
CCATACCTCTGTCCAGAAGGCGTCTCCTGAGTTCCGAGGCCCAGAGCTATCTAGTCCTAAACCTGAGTAC
TCAGTCATCGTGGAGGTTCGCTCTGATGATGACAAGGATGAGGATTCACGCTCCCAGAAGTCAGCAGTCA
CAGATGAATCAGAAATGTATGACATGATGACCCGTGGGAATTTAGGCCTTCTGGAACAGGCCATTGCCCT
GAAGGCTGAGCAGGTGCGAGCGGTCTGTGAGTCTGGCTGTCCACCTGCTGAGCAGGGCCATCTGGGCCCA
GGAGAGCCAGGGAAAATGGCAAAGCCCCTGGACGTGGTGAGGAAGAGCTGCTACAGCAAAGATCCTTCCA
GGGTGGAGAAGCGTGAAATCAAGTGTCCGACACCTGGCTGTGATGGCACTGGCCATGTTACTGGATTGTA
CCCTCATCACCGCAGCCTGTCTGGCTGTCCCCACAAGGATAGAATCCCTCCAGAGATCTTGGCCATGCAT
GAAAATGTACTGAAGTGCCCTACTCCTGGCTGCACGGGCCAAGGCCATGTGAACAGCAACCGCAATACTC
ACAGAAGTTTATCTGGATGTCCCATTGCTGCTGCTGAAAAATTAGCCAAATCTCATGAGAAGCAGCAATT
GCAGACAGGAGATCCTCCCAAAAATAACTCCAATTCAGATCGGATCCTCAGGCCCATGTGTTTTGTGAAG
CAGCTTGAGGTTCCACCTTATGGGAGCTACAGACCCAATGTGGCTCCCGCCACGCCCAGGGCCAACTTGG
CCAAGGAGCTGGAGAAGTTCTCCAAAGTCACCTTTGACTACGCAAGTTTTGATGCTCAGGTTTTTGGCAA
ACGTATGCTTGCCCCAAAGATTCAGACCAGCGAAACCTCACCCAAAGCCTTCCAATGCTTCGATTACTCT
CATGATGCTGAGGCTGCACACATGGCTGCCACAGCCATCCTGAACCTCTCCACTCGATGTTGGGAGATGC
CAGAGAACCTCAGCACAAAGCCACAGGACCTCCCCAGCAAGGCTGTGGACATTGAGGTAGATGAAAATGG
AACTCTGGACTTGAGCATGCATAAACATCGCAAGCGGGAAAACACTTTCCCCAGCAGTAGCAGCTGCAGT
AGCAGCCCTGGTGTCAAGTCTCCTGATGTCTCTCAACGTCAGAGCAGTACCAGTGCCCCCAGCAGCTCTA
TGACCTCACCCCAGTCCAGCCAGGCCTCTCGCCAGGATGAGTGGGACCGTCCTCTAGACTACACCAAACC
TAGTCGGCTTCGAGAGGAAGAGCCTGAGGAGTCAGAGCCAGCAGCACACTCTTTTGCTTCTTCTGAAGCA
GATGATCAGGAGGTGTCAGAAGAGAACTTTGAGGAGCGGAAGTATCCAGGGGAAGTCACCCTAACCAACT
TTAAGCTGAAGTTTCTTTCCAAGGACATAAAGAAGGAACTTCTCACCTGTCCCACCCCCGGCTGTGACGG
CAGTGGCCATATCACCGGGAACTATGCCTCCCATCGCAGCCTCTCTGGTTGCCCTCTTGCTGACAAGAGC
CTCAGAAACCTCATGGCTGCCCACTCTGCTGACCTCAAGTGCCCCACACCTGGCTGTGATGGCTCTGGCC
ACATAACAGGGAACTATGCTTCACACCGGAGTTTGTCAGGCTGCCCACGTGCCAAGAAGAGTGGACTCAA
GGTGGCGCCTACCAAGGATGACAAGGAGGACCCCGAGTTGATGAAGTGCCCAGTTCCAGGCTGTGTGGGG
CTCGGCCACATCAGCGGCAAATATGCCTCTCACAGGAGTGCTTCTGGCTGCCCACTGGCTGCTCGGAGGC
AGAAAGAGGGAGCTCTCAATGGTTCATCTTTCTCGTGGAAGTCGCTGAAGAATGAGGGCCCTACTTGCCC
CACCCCAGGTTGCGACGGCTCTGGCCATGCCAACGGCAGTTTCCTCACCCACCGAAGTTTGTCTGGCTGT
CCCAGAGCAACCTTTGCTGGAAAGAAAGGAAAACTCTCAGGGGATGAGATTCTCAGCCCAAAGTTCAAGA
CAAGTGATGTGCTGGAGAATGATGAGGAGATCAAGCAGCTAAATCAGGAGATACGAGACTTAAATGAGTC
CAATTCGGAAATGGAGGCTGCCATGGTGCAGCTGCAGTCTCAGATCTCGTCCATGGAGAAGAACCTGAAG
AACATCGAGGAGGAGAACAAGCTCATTGAGGAGCAGAATGAGGCCCTGTTTCTGGAATTGTCCGGGCTTA
GCCAAGCCCTCATCCAAAGTCTTGCCAATATTCGCCTTCCACACATGGAACCAATATGTGAACAGAATTT
TGACGCCTATGTGAACACCCTCACTGACATGTACTCCAATCAGGACTGCTACCAGAATCCGGAGAACAAA
GGCCTTCTGGAAACGATCAAGCAAGCTGTGAGGGGCATTCAGGTCTAGGAATTCTACCGGGTAGGGGAGG
CGCTTTTCCCAAGGCAGTCTGGAGCATGCGCTTTAGCAGCCCCGCTGGGCACTTGGCGCTACACAAGTGG
CCTCTGGCCTCGCACACATTCCACATCCACCGGTAGGCGCCAACCGGCTCCGTTCTTTGGTGGCCCCTTC
GCGCCACCTTCTACTCCTCCCCTAGTCAGGAAGTTCCCCCCCGCCCCGCAGCTCGCGTCGTGCAGGACGT
GACAAATGGAAGTAGCACGTCTCACTAGTCTCGTGCAGATGGACAGCACCGCTGAGCAATGGAAGCGGGT
AGGCCTTTGGGGCAGCGGCCAATAGCAGCTTTGCTCCTTCGCTTTCTGGGCTCAGAGGCTGGGAAGGGGT
GGGTCCGGGGGCGGGCTCAGGGGCGGGCTCAGGGGCGGGGCGGGCGCCCGAAGGTCCTCCGGAGGCCCGG
CATTCTGCACGCTTCAAAAGCGCACGTCTGCCGCGCTGTTCTCCTCTTCCTCATCTCCGGGCCTTTCGAC
CTGCAGCCCAAGCTTACCATGACCGAGTACAAGCCCACGGTGCGCCTCGCCACCCGCGACGACGTCCCCA
GGGCCGTACGCACCCTCGCCGCCGCGTTCGCCGACTACCCCGCCACGCGCCACACCGTCGATCCGGACCG
CCACATCGAGCGGGTCACCGAGCTGCAAGAACTCTTCCTCACGCGCGTCGGGCTCGACATCGGCAAGGTG
TGGGTCGCGGACGACGGCGCCGCGGTGGCGGTCTGGACCACGCCGGAGAGCGTCGAAGCGGGGGCGGTGT
TCGCCGAGATCGGCCCGCGCATGGCCGAGTTGAGCGGTTCCCGGCTGGCCGCGCAGCAACAGATGGAAGG
CCTCCTGGCGCCGCACCGGCCCAAGGAGCCCGCGTGGTTCCTGGCCACCGTCGGCGTCTCGCCCGACCAC
CAGGGCAAGGGTCTGGGCAGCGCCGTCGTGCTCCCCGGAGTGGAGGCGGCCGAGCGCGCCGGGGTGCCCG
CCTTCCTGGAGACCTCCGCGCCCCGCAACCTCCCCTTCTACGAGCGGCTCGGCTTCACCGTCACCGCCGA
CGTCGAGGTGCCCGAAGGACCGCGCACCTGGTGCATGACCCGCAAGCCCGGTGCCTGACGGGGCGCGTCT
GGAACAATCAACCTCTGGATTACAAAATTTGTGAAAGATTGACTGGTATTCTTAACTATGTTGCTCCTTT
TACGCTATGTGGATACGCTGCTTTAATGCCTTTGTATCATGCTATTGCTTCCCGTATGGCTTTCATTTTC
TCCTCCTTGTATAAATCCTGGTTGCTGTCTCTTTATGAGGAGTTGTGGCCCGTTGTCAGGCAACGTGGCG
TGGTGTGCACTGTGTTTGCTGACGCAACCCCCACTGGTTGGGGCATTGCCACCACCTGTCAGCTCCTTTC
CGGGACTTTCGCTTTCCCCCTCCCTATTGCCACGGCGGAACTCATCGCCGCCTGCCTTGCCCGCTGCTGG
ACAGGGGCTCGGCTGTTGGGCACTGACAATTCCGTGGTGTTGTCGGGGAAGCTGACGTCCTTTCCATGGC
TGCTCGCCTGTGTTGCCACCTGGATTCTGCGCGGGACGTCCTTCTGCTACGTCCCTTCGGCCCTCAATCC
AGCGGACCTTCCTTCCCGCGGCCTGCTGCCGGCTCTGCGGCCTCTTCCGCGTCTTCGCCTTCGCCCTCAG
ACGAGTCGGATCTCCCTTTGGGCCGCCTCCCCGCCTGGAATTAATTCTGCAGTCGAGACCTAGAAAAACA
TGGAGCAATCACAAGTAGCAATACAGCAGCTACCAATGCTGATTGTGCCTGGCTAGAAGCACAAGAGGAG
GAGGAGGTGGGTTTTTCCAGTCACACCTCAGGTACCTTTAAGACCAATGACTTACAAGGCAGCTGTAGAT
CTTAGCCACTTTTTAAAAGAAAAGAGGGGACTGGAAGGGCTAATTCACTCCCAACGAAGACAAGATATCC
TTGATCTGTGGATCTACCACACACAAGGCTACTTCCCTGATTAGCAGAACTACACACCAGGGCCAGGGGT
CAGATATCCACTGACCTTTGGATGGTGCTACAAGCTAGTACCAGTTGAGCCAGATAAGGTAGAAGAGGCC
AATAAAGGAGAGAACACCAGCTTGTTACACCCTGTGAGCCTGCATGGGATGGATGACCCGGAGAGAGAAG
TGTTAGAGTGGAGGTTTGACAGCCGCCTAGCATTTCATCACGTGGCCCGAGAGCTGCATCCGGAGTACTT
CAAGAACTGCTGATATCGAGCTTGCTACAAGGGACTTTCCGCTGGGGACTTTCCAGGGAGGCGTGGCCTG
GGCGGGACTGGGGAGTGGCGAGCCCTCAGATCCTGCATATAAGCAGCTGCTTTTTGCCTGTACTGGGTCT
CTCTGGTTAGACCAGATCTGAGCCTGGGAGCTCTCTGGCTAACTAGGGAACCCACTGCTTAAGCCTCAAT
AAAGCTTGCCTTGAGTGCTTCAAGTAGTGTGTGCCCGTCTGTTGTGTGACTCTGGTAACTAGAGATCCCT
CAGACCCTTTTAGTCAGTGTGGAAAATCTCTAGCAGTAGTAGTTCATGTCATCTTATTATTCAGTATTTA
TAACTTGCAAAGAAATGAATATCAGAGAGTGAGAGGCCTTGACATTGCTAGCGTTTTACCGTCGACCTCT
AGCTAGAGCTTGGCGTAATCATGGTCATAGCTGTTTCCTGTGTGAAATTGTTATCCGCTCACAATTCCAC
ACAACATACGAGCCGGAAGCATAAAGTGTAAAGCCTGGGGTGCCTAATGAGTGAGCTAACTCACATTAAT
TGCGTTGCGCTCACTGCCCGCTTTCCAGTCGGGAAACCTGTCGTGCCAGCTGCATTAATGAATCGGCCAA
CGCGCGGGGAGAGGCGGTTTGCGTATTGGGCGCTCTTCCGCTTCCTCGCTCACTGACTCGCTGCGCTCGG
TCGTTCGGCTGCGGCGAGCGGTATCAGCTCACTCAAAGGCGGTAATACGGTTATCCACAGAATCAGGGGA
TAACGCAGGAAAGAACATGTGAGCAAAAGGCCAGCAAAAGGCCAGGAACCGTAAAAAGGCCGCGTTGCTG
GCGTTTTTCCATAGGCTCCGCCCCCCTGACGAGCATCACAAAAATCGACGCTCAAGTCAGAGGTGGCGAA
ACCCGACAGGACTATAAAGATACCAGGCGTTTCCCCCTGGAAGCTCCCTCGTGCGCTCTCCTGTTCCGAC
CCTGCCGCTTACCGGATACCTGTCCGCCTTTCTCCCTTCGGGAAGCGTGGCGCTTTCTCATAGCTCACGC
TGTAGGTATCTCAGTTCGGTGTAGGTCGTTCGCTCCAAGCTGGGCTGTGTGCACGAACCCCCCGTTCAGC
CCGACCGCTGCGCCTTATCCGGTAACTATCGTCTTGAGTCCAACCCGGTAAGACACGACTTATCGCCACT
GGCAGCAGCCACTGGTAACAGGATTAGCAGAGCGAGGTATGTAGGCGGTGCTACAGAGTTCTTGAAGTGG
TGGCCTAACTACGGCTACACTAGAAGAACAGTATTTGGTATCTGCGCTCTGCTGAAGCCAGTTACCTTCG
GAAAAAGAGTTGGTAGCTCTTGATCCGGCAAACAAACCACCGCTGGTAGCGGTTTTTTTGTTTGCAAGCA
GCAGATTACGCGCAGAAAAAAAGGATCTCAAGAAGATCCTTTGATCTTTTCTACGGGGTCTGACGCTCAG
TGGAACGAAAACTCACGTTAAGGGATTTTGGTCATGAGATTATCAAAAAGGATCTTCACCTAGATCCTTT
TAAATTAAAAATGAAGTTTTAAATCAATCTAAAGTATATATGAGTAAACTTGGTCTGACAGTTACCAATG
CTTAATCAGTGAGGCACCTATCTCAGCGATCTGTCTATTTCGTTCATCCATAGTTGCCTGACTCCCCGTC
GTGTAGATAACTACGATACGGGAGGGCTTACCATCTGGCCCCAGTGCTGCAATGATACCGCGAGACCCAC
GCTCACCGGCTCCAGATTTATCAGCAATAAACCAGCCAGCCGGAAGGGCCGAGCGCAGAAGTGGTCCTGC
AACTTTATCCGCCTCCATCCAGTCTATTAATTGTTGCCGGGAAGCTAGAGTAAGTAGTTCGCCAGTTAAT
AGTTTGCGCAACGTTGTTGCCATTGCTACAGGCATCGTGGTGTCACGCTCGTCGTTTGGTATGGCTTCAT
TCAGCTCCGGTTCCCAACGATCAAGGCGAGTTACATGATCCCCCATGTTGTGCAAAAAAGCGGTTAGCTC
CTTCGGTCCTCCGATCGTTGTCAGAAGTAAGTTGGCCGCAGTGTTATCACTCATGGTTATGGCAGCACTG
CATAATTCTCTTACTGTCATGCCATCCGTAAGATGCTTTTCTGTGACTGGTGAGTACTCAACCAAGTCAT
TCTGAGAATAGTGTATGCGGCGACCGAGTTGCTCTTGCCCGGCGTCAATACGGGATAATACCGCGCCACA
TAGCAGAACTTTAAAAGTGCTCATCATTGGAAAACGTTCTTCGGGGCGAAAACTCTCAAGGATCTTACCG
CTGTTGAGATCCAGTTCGATGTAACCCACTCGTGCACCCAACTGATCTTCAGCATCTTTTACTTTCACCA
GCGTTTCTGGGTGAGCAAAAACAGGAAGGCAAAATGCCGCAAAAAAGGGAATAAGGGCGACACGGAAATG
TTGAATACTCATACTCTTCCTTTTTCAATATTATTGAAGCATTTATCAGGGTTATTGTCTCATGAGCGGA
TACATATTTGAATGTATTTAGAAAAATAAACAAATAGGGGTTCCGCGCACATTTCCCCGAAAAGTGCCAC
CTGACGTCGACGGATCGGGAGATCAACTTGTTTATTGCAGCTTATAATGGTTACAAATAAAGCAATAGCA
TCACAAATTTCACAAATAAAGCATTTTTTTCACTGCATTCTAGTTGTGGTTTGTCCAAACTCATCAATGT
ATCTTATCATGTCTGGATCAACTGGATAACTCAAGCTAACCAAAATCATCCCAAACTTCCCACCCCATAC
CCTATTACCACTGCCAATTACCTAGTGGTTTCATTTACTCTAAACCTGTGATTCCTCTGAATTATTTTCA
TTTTAAAGAAATTGTATTTGTTAAATATGTACTACAAACTTAGTAGTTTTTAAAGAAATTGTATTTGTTA
AATATGTACTACAAACTTAGTAGT
