>Addgene plasmid #64845 | pLVX-Tight-Puro_Myt1 | addgene partial sequence | sequence record 112296 | pPHAGE-3 5'-GCT CCA GAC TGC CTT GGG AAA AGC-3'
ATCGGTCCATGAGCTCAGAAAGTGATGACAAGCGAGCCCGCACACGGTCCAAGACCCTCCGAGGACCCCC
AGAGACCACAGGTGCAGACCTCAGTTGTCCTACCCCAGGATGTACTGGTTCAGGACATGTGCGGGGCAAG
TACTCCAGACATCGAAGCTTACAGAGTTGCCCTCTGGCCAAGAAGAGAAAACTGGAGGATGCTGAGACTG
AGCACCTGGTATCCAAGAGGAAGTCACACCCTCTGAGGCTGGCTCTGGATGAGGGTTACCGCATGGACAG
TGATGGCAGTGAGGATGCTGAAGTGAAGGACGTCTCTGTTTCAGATGAATCAGAAGGACCCCTGGAGGAG
GCTGAGGCTGAGATGTCAGGACAGGAGGAGATTCATCACCCACAGACAGCTGAAGGAAAAAGCCTCATCA
AGCCCCATTTTGACTCCAACCCCACAAGCAGCCCTTCTGGCTTCTCCAAGAGCAGCTACAGTAGCTACCA
GGGGATCATTGCAACTTCCCTCCTAAATCTGGGCCAAATTGCTGAAGAGGCCCTTGTGAAGGAGGATTCC
GTCTCAGTAGCTAAGTTGAGCCCCACTGTTGTTCATCAGCTTCAGGATGAGGCTGCAATGGGGGTCAACA
GTGACGAGGGTGAAAAGGACCTCTTTATACAGCCAGAAGATGTGGAGGAGGTCATTGAAGTCACAAGTGA
ACGTTCCCAGGAGCCATGCCCCCAGTCTCTGAAGGATATGGTTAGTGAAGAGTCAAGTAAGCAGAAAGGA
GTCCTAGGTCATGAGGAGGAGGGAGAGGAGGAGGAAGAAGATGAAGAAGAAGAGGATGAGGAGGAGGAGG
AGGAGGGAGAGGAAGGAGAAGAAGAAGAGGAGGAGGAGGAGGAAGAAGAGGAGGAGGAAGATGAAGAGGA
AGAGGAGGAGGAGGAGGAAGCAGCTCCAAATGTTATCTTTGGGGAAGACACCTCCCATACCTCTGTCCAG
AAGGCGTCTCCTGAGTTCCGAGGCCCAAGA
