>Addgene plasmid #64845 | pLVX-Tight-Puro_Myt1 | addgene partial sequence | sequence record 129935 | pCEP-fwd 5'-AGAGCTCGTTTAGTGAACCG-3'
CCTAGACCTGAATGCCCCTCACAGCTTGCTTGATCGTTTCCAGAAGGCCTTTGTTCTCCGGATTCTGGTA
GCAGTCCTGATTGGAGTACATGTCAGTGAGGGTGTTCACATAGGCGTCAAAATTCTGTTCACATATTGGT
TCCATGTGTGGAAGGCGAATATTGGCAAGACTTTGGATGAGGGCTTGGCTAAGCCCGGACAATTCCAGAA
ACAGGGCCTCATTCTGCTCCTCAATGAGCTTGTTCTCCTCCTCGATGTTCTTCAGGTTCTTCTCCATGGA
CGAGATCTGAGACTGCAGCTGCACCATGGCAGCCTCCATTTCCGAATTGGACTCATTTAAGTCTCGTATC
TCCTGATTTAGCTGCTTGATCTCCTCATCATTCTCCAGCACATCACTTGTCTTGAACTTTGGGCTGAGAA
TCTCATCCCCTGAGAGTTTTCCTTTCTTTCCAGCAAAGGTTGCTCTGGGACAGCCAGACAAACTTCGGTG
GGTGAGGAAACTGCCGTTGGCATGGCCAGAGCCGTCGCAACCTGGGGTGGGGCAAGTAGGGCCCTCATTC
TTCAGCGACTTCCACGAGAAAGATGAACCATTGAGAGCTCCCTCTTTCTGCCTCCGAGCAGCCAGTGGGC
AGCCAGAAGCACTCCTGTGAGAGGCATATTTGCCGCTGATGTGGCCGAGCCCCACACAGCCTGGAACTGG
GCACTTCATCAACTCGGGGTCCTCCTTGTCATCCTTGGTAGGCGCCACCTTGAGTCCACTCTTCTTGGCA
CGTGGGCAGCCTGACAAACTCCGGTGTGAAGCATAGTTCCCTGTTATGTGGCCAGAGCCATCACAGCCAG
GTGTGGGGCACTTGAGGTCAGCAGAGTGGGCAGCCATGAGGTTTCTGAGGCTCTTGT
